Addgene plasmid #210488: pDN0606 (pDEST-DHFR F[3] N-term,HygR)
Purpose: (Empty Backbone) pDEST vector to tag gene of interest with DHFR F[3] on the N-terminus to perform DHFR-PCA in S. cerevisiae.
Depositing lab: Christian Landry. Depositing organization: Universite Laval. Publication: Parallel nonfunctionalization of CK1delta/epsilon kinase ohnologs following a whole-genome duplication event. Evans-Yamamoto D, Dube AK, Saha G, Plante S, Bradley D, Gagnon-Arsenault I, Landry CR. Mol Biol Evol. 2023 Nov 18:msad246. doi: 10.1093/molbev/msad246. PubMed 37979156.
Backbone
  Vector backbone: pKB12
  Backbone size (bp): 9604
  Modifications to backbone: Inserted the Gateway cassette for N-terminal DHFR F[3] fusion, resulting in pDN0510 with the Yeast selection marker replaced to the Hygromycin B resistance cassette.
  Vector type: Yeast Expression, Synthetic Biology ; Destination vector for Gateway cloning
  Promoter: ADH1
  Selectable markers: Hygromycin
Growth in bacteria
  Bacterial resistance: Chloramphenicol and Ampicillin, 25 & 100 μg/mL
  Growth temperature: 37°C
  Growth strain: ccdB Survival
  Copy number: High Copy
Gene/Insert
  Cloning method: Gateway Cloning
Terms and licenses: Academic/Nonprofit Terms; Industry Terms: Not Available to Industry
Depositor comments: Please visit https://doi.org/10.1101/2023.10.02.560513 for bioRxiv preprint.
How to cite: pDN0606 (pDEST-DHFR F[3] N-term,HygR) was a gift from Christian Landry (Addgene plasmid # 210488 ; http://n2t.net/addgene:210488 ; RRID:Addgene_210488)
