[The description below was written by a language model from this plasmid's Addgene catalogue record and pLannotate feature annotations shown in this document.]
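Description:
pDN0606 (pDEST-DHFR F[3] N-term,HygR) is an empty Gateway destination vector for expressing proteins in Saccharomyces cerevisiae as N-terminal fusions to the F[3] fragment of dihydrofolate reductase. It derives from the pKB12 backbone: a Gateway cassette for N-terminal DHFR F[3] tagging was inserted, and the yeast selection marker was then replaced with a hygromycin B resistance cassette. It is a roughly 9.6 kb E. coli–yeast shuttle plasmid. A high-copy ColE1/pUC-type origin and AmpR support bacterial propagation, and an f1 origin and remnants of a pBluescript-type lacZα/MCS region with T3 and T7 promoters are also annotated. In yeast, a CEN/ARS element provides stable low-copy maintenance, and an hphMX-type hygromycin marker followed by a CYC1 terminator provides selection.

The expression unit begins with the S. cerevisiae ADH1 promoter, followed by a mouse DHFR fragment corresponding to F[3]. Next comes the attR1–attR2 Gateway cassette, which carries a chloramphenicol resistance gene and the ccdB toxin, and the unit ends with the ADH1 terminator. Because ccdB poisons DNA gyrase, the empty vector must be kept in a ccdB-tolerant strain under chloramphenicol and ampicillin selection. An LR reaction with an entry clone swaps the CmR/ccdB cassette for the gene of interest, placing it downstream of DHFR F[3] and counterselecting unrecombined plasmid in standard E. coli.

The resulting clones are intended for the DHFR protein-fragment complementation assay in yeast. In this assay, interaction between an F[3]-tagged protein and a partner carrying the complementary DHFR fragment reconstitutes enzyme activity, giving a growth-based readout of protein–protein interaction. The record does not describe the complementary-fragment vector.
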