Features (pLannotate 1.2.2; 30 found; start..end, strand, type, name):
    150..854     +  promoter       ADH1 promoter: S. cerevisiae ADH1; promoter for alcohol dehydrogenase 1
    868..1107    +  CDS            DHFR (fragment): mouse dihydrofolate reductase; Mus musculus Dhfr
   1126..1250    +  protein_bind   attR1: mutant version of attR; recombination site for the Gateway® LR reaction LR Clonase™
   1397..1499    +  promoter       cat promoter: promoter of the E. coli cat gene encoding chloramphenicol acetyltransferase
   1500..2180    +  CDS            CmR: chloramphenicol acetyltransferase confers resistance to chloramphenicol
   2337..2495    +  CDS            ccdA (fragment): CCDA_ECO57 - Also known as H, letA. Experimental evidence at protein level: Swiss-Prot protein existence level 1. Antitoxin component of a type II toxin-antitoxin (TA) system which inhibits the post-segregational killing (PSK) of plasmid-free cells, also referred to as a plasmid addiction system. Binds to and blocks the activity of CcdB; will also remove bound CcdB protein from the CcdB-GyrA complex by forming a CcdA-CcdB complex, a process termed rejuvenation. Functions as a transcriptional corepressor for the ccdAB operon, repression also requires CcdB (By similarity). From Escherichia coli
   2500..2805    +  CDS            ccdB: CcdB, a bacterial toxin that poisons DNA gyrase; ccdB; Plasmids containing the ccdB gene cannot be propagated in standard E. coli strains.
   2846..2970    -  protein_bind   attR2: mutant version of attR; recombination site for the Gateway® LR reaction LR Clonase™
   3075..3096    -  misc_feature   MCS (fragment): pBluescript multiple cloning site
   3094..3225    +  CDS            ADH1 (fragment): ADH1_YEAST - Also known as ADC1. Experimental evidence at protein level: Swiss-Prot protein existence level 1. This isozyme preferentially catalyzes the conversion of primary unbranched alcohols to their corresponding aldehydes. Also shows activity toward secondary alcohols. From Saccharomyces cerevisiae (strain ATCC 204508 / S288c) (Baker's yeast).
   3229..3416    +  terminator     ADH1 terminator: S. cerevisiae ADH1; transcription terminator for the S. cerevisiae alcohol dehydrogenase 1 (ADH1) gene
   3569..3587    -  promoter       T7 promoter: promoter for bacteriophage T7 RNA polymerase
   3590..3747    +  CDS            lacZα (fragment): LacZα fragment of β-galactosidase; lacZ fragment
   3751..4179    +  rep_origin     f1 ori (sequence partly withheld): f1 bacteriophage origin of replication; arrow indicates direction of (+) strand synthesis
   4207..4255    -  misc_feature   bom (fragment): basis of mobility region from pBR322
   4345..5719    +  gene           hphMX6 (fragment): yeast selectable marker conferring hygromycin resistance
   5771..5960    +  terminator     CYC1 terminator: S. cerevisiae CYC1; transcription terminator for CYC1
   5987..6027    -  misc_feature   bom (fragment): basis of mobility region from pBR322
   6129..6164    -  CDS            rop (fragment): Rop protein, which maintains plasmids at low copy number; rop
   6233..6736    -  misc_feature   CEN/ARS: S. cerevisiae CEN6 centromere fused to an autonomously replicating sequence
   6773..6877    +  promoter       AmpR promoter: bla
   6878..7738    +  CDS            AmpR: β-lactamase; bla; confers resistance to ampicillin, carbenicillin, and related antibiotics
   7909..8497    +  rep_origin     ori: high-copy-number ColE1/pMB1/pBR322/pUC origin of replication
   8680..8772    +  CDS            lacI (fragment): lac repressor; lacI; The lac repressor binds to the lac operator to inhibit transcription in E. coli. This inhibition can be relieved by adding lactose or isopropyl-β-D-thiogalactopyranoside (IPTG).
   8785..8806    +  protein_bind   CAP binding site: CAP binding activates transcription in the presence of cAMP. E. coli catabolite activator protein
   8821..8851    +  promoter       lac promoter: promoter for the E. coli lac operon
   8859..8875    +  protein_bind   lac operator: The lac repressor binds to the lac operator to inhibit transcription in E. coli. This inhibition can be relieved by adding lactose or isopropyl-β-D-thiogalactopyranoside (IPTG). lac repressor encoded by lacI
   8920..8938    +  promoter       T3 promoter: promoter for bacteriophage T3 RNA polymerase
   8950..8970    -  misc_feature   MCS (fragment): pBluescript multiple cloning site
   9019..9357    +  CDS            YO085_YEAST: Protein predicted: Swiss-Prot protein existence level 4. From Saccharomyces cerevisiae (strain ATCC 204508 / S288c) (Baker's yeast).
>Addgene plasmid #210488 | pDN0606 (pDEST-DHFR F[3] N-term,HygR) | addgene full sequence | sequence record 417819 | Addgene NGS Result
GAACTTTACACTTCTCCTATGCACATATATTAATGTAACTATAACGGTCCTAAGGTAGCGAAATTAAAGT
CCAATGCTAGTAGAGAAGGGGGGTAACACCCCTCCGCGCTCTTTTCCGATTTTTTTCTAAACCGTGGAAT
ATTTCGGATATCCTTTTGTTGTTTCCGGGTGTACAATATGGACTTCCTCTTTTCTGGCAACCAAACCCAT
ACATCGGGATTCCTATAATACCTTCGTTGGTCTCCCTAACATGTAGGTGGCGGAGGGGAGATATACAATA
GAACAGATACCAGACAAGACATAATGGGCTAAACAAGACTACACCAATTACACTGCCTCATTGATGGTGG
TACATAACGAACTAATACTGTAGCCCTAGACTTGATAGCCATCATCATATCGAAGTTTCACTACCCTTTT
TCCATTTGCCATCTATTGAAGTAATAATAGGCGCATGCAACTTCTTTTCTTTTTTTTTCTTTTCTCTCTC
CCCCGTTGTTGTCTCACCATATCCGCAATGACAAAAAAATGATGGAAGACACTAAAGGAAAAAATTAACG
ACAAAGACAGCACCAACAGATGTCGTTGTTCCAGAGCTGATGAGGGGTATCTCGAAGCACACGAAACTTT
TTCCTTCCTTCATTCACGCACACTACTCTCTAATGAGCAACGGTATACGGCCTTCCTTCCAGTTACTTGA
ATTTGAAATAAAAAAAAGTTTGCTGTCTTGCTATCAAGTATAAATAGACCTGCAATTATTAATCTTTTGT
TTCCTCGTCATTGTTCTCGTTCCCTTTCTTCCTTGTTTCTTTTTCTGCACAATATTTCAAGCTATACCAA
GCATACAATCAACTCCAAGCTTGGATGAGTAAAGTAGACATGGTTTGGATAGTCGGAGGCAGTTCTGTTT
ACCAGGAAGCCATGAATCAACCAGGCCACCTCAGACTCTTTGTGACAAGGATCATGCAGGAATTTGAAAG
TGACACGTTTTTCCCAGAAATTGATTTGGGGAAATATAAACTTCTCCCAGAATACCCAGGCGTCCTCTCT
GAGGTCCAGGAGGAAAAAGGCATCAAGTATAAGTTTGAAGTCTACGAGAAGAAAGACGGAGGAGGAAGTA
CTAGTACAAGTTTGTACAAAAAAGCTGAACGAGAAACGTAAAATGATATAAATATCAATATATTAAATTA
GATTTTGCATAAAAAACAGACTACATAATACTGTAAAACACAACATATCCAGTCACTATGGCGGCCGCTA
AGTTGGCAGCATCACCCGACGCACTTTGCGCCGAATAAATACCTGTGACGGAAGATCACTTCGCAGAATA
AATAAATCCTGGTGTCCCTGTTGATACCGGGAAGCCCTGGGCCAACTTTTGGCGAAAATGAGACGTTGAT
CGGCACGTAAGAGGTTCCAACTTTCACCATAATGAAATAAGATCACTACCGGGCGTATTTTTTGAGTCAT
CGAGATTTTCAGGAGCTAAGGAAGCTAAAATGGAGAAAAAAATCACTGGATATACCACCGTTGATATATC
CCAATGGCATCGTAAAGAACATTTTGAGGCATTTCAGTCAGTTGCTCAATGTACCTATAACCAGACCGTT
CAGCTGGATATTACGGCCTTTTTAAAGACCGTAAAGAAAAATAAGCACAAGTTTTATCCGGCCTTTATTC
ACATTCTTGCCCGCCTGATGAATGCTCATCCGGAATTCCGTATGGCAATGAAAGACGGTGAGCTGGTGAT
ATGGGATAGTGTTCACCCTTGTTACACCGTTTTCCATGAGCAAACTGAAACGTTTTCATCGCTCTGGAGT
GAATACCACGACGATTTCCGGCAGTTTCTACACATATATTCGCAAGATGTGGCGTGTTACGGTGAAAACC
TGGCCTATTTCCCTAAAGGGTTTATTGAGAATATGTTTTTCGTCTCAGCCAATCCCTGGGTGAGTTTCAC
CAGTTTTGATTTAAACGTGGCCAATATGGACAACTTCTTCGCCCCCGTTTTCACCATGGGCAAATATTAT
ACGCAAGGCGACAAGGTGCTGATGCCGCTGGCGATTCAGGTTCATCATGCCGTTTGTGATGGCTTCCATG
TCGGCAGAATGCTTAATGAATTACAACAGTACTGCGATGAGTGGCAGGCGGGGCGTAATCTAGAGGATCC
GGCTTACTAAAAGCCAGATAACAGTATGCGTATTTGCGCGCTGATTTTTGCGGTATAAGAATATATACTG
ATATGTATACCCGAAGTATGTCAAAAAGAGGTATGCTATGAAGCAGCGTATTACAGTGACAGTTGACAGC
GACAGCTATCAGTTGCTCAAGGCATATATGATGTCAATATCTCCGGTCTGGTAAGCACAACCATGCAGAA
TGAAGCCCGTCGTCTGCGTGCCGAACGCTGGAAAGCGGAAAATCAGGAAGGGATGGCTGAGGTCGCCCGG
TTTATTGAAATGAACGGCTCTTTTGCTGACGAGAACAGGGGCTGGTGAAATGCAGTTTAAGGTTTACACC
TATAAAAGAGAGAGCCGTTATCGTCTGTTTGTGGATGTACAGAGTGATATTATTGACACGCCCGGGCGAC
GGATGGTGATCCCCCTGGCCAGTGCACGTCTGCTGTCAGATAAAGTCCCCCGTGAACTTTACCCGGTGGT
GCATATCGGGGATGAAAGCTGGCGCATGATGACCACCGATATGGCCAGTGTGCCGGTCTCCGTTATCGGG
GAAGAAGTGGCTGATCTCAGCCACCGCGAAAATGACATCAAAAACGCCATTAACCTGATGTTCTGGGGAA
TATAAATGTCAGGCTCCCTTATACACAGCCAGTCTGCAGGTCGACCATAGTGACTGGATATGTTGTGTTT
TACAGTATTATGTAGTCTGTTTTTTATGCAAAATCTAATTTAATATATTGATATTTATATCATTTTACGT
TTCTCGTTCAGCTTTCTTGTACAAAGTGGTTTGATGGCCGCTAAGTAAGTAAGAGCTTTAAGTAAGTAAT
GGCAAACAGCTATTATGGGTATTATGGGTTAGGGATAACAGGGTAATAAGCTCTAAGTAAGTAACGGCCG
CCACCGCGGTGGAGCTTTGGACTTCTTCGCCAGAGGTTTGGTCAAGTCTCCAATCAAGGTTGTCGGCTTG
TCTACCTTGCCAGAAATTTACGAAAAGATGGAAAAGGGTCAAATCGTTGGTAGATACGTTGTTGACACTT
CTAAATAAGCGAATTTCTTATGATTTATGATTTTTATTATTAAATAAGTTATAAAAAAAATAAGTGTATA
CAAATTTTAAAGTGACTCTTAGGTTTTAAAACGAAAATTCTTATTCTTGAGTAACTCTTTCCTGTAGGTC
AGGTTGCTTTCTCAGGTATAGCATGAGGTCGCTCTTATTGACCACACCTCTACCGGCATGCCGAGCAAAT
GCCTGCAAATCGCTCCCCATTTCACCCAATTGTAGATATGCTAACTCCAGCAATGAGTTGATGAATCTCG
GTGTGTATTTTATGTCCTCAGAGGACAACACCTGTTGTAATCGTTCTTCCACACGGATCCCAATTCGCCC
TATAGTGAGTCGTATTACAATTCACTGGCCGTCGTTTTACAACGTCGTGACTGGGAAAACCCTGGCGTTA
CCCAACTTAATCGCCTTGCAGCACATCCCCCTTTCGCCAGCTGGCGTAATAGCGAAGAGGCCCGCACCGA
TCGCCCTTCCCAACAGTTGCGCAGCCTGAATGGCGAATGG
[124 nt withheld, positions 3751-3874]
C
[91 nt withheld, positions 3876-3966]
A
[49 nt withheld, positions 3968-4016]
CCTTTGACGTTGGAGTCCACGTTCTTT
[37 nt withheld, positions 4044-4080]
ACCCTATCTCGGTCTATTCTTTTGATTTATAAGGGATTTTGCCGATTTCGGCCTATTGGTTAAAAAATGA
GCTGATTTAACAAAAATTTAACGCGAATTTTAACAAAATATTAACGCTTACAATTTCCTGATGCGGTATT
TTCTCCTTACGCATCTGTGCGGTATTTCACACCGCGTACGCTGCAGGTCGACGGATCCCCGGGTTAATTA
AGGCGCGCCAGATCTGTTTAGCTTGCCTCGTCCCCGCCGGGTCACCCGGCCAGCGACATGGAGGCCCAGA
ATACCCTCCTTGACAGTCTTGACGTGCGCAGCTCAGGGGCATGATGTGACTGTCGCCCGTACATTTAGCC
CATACATCCCCATGTATAATCATTTGCATCCATACATTTTGATGGCCGCACGGCGCGAAGCAAAAATTAC
GGCTCCTCGCTGCGGACCTGCGAGCAGGGAAACGCTCCCCTCACAGACGCGTTGAATTGTCCCCACGCCG
CGCCCCTGTAGAGAAATATAAAAGGTTAGGATTTGCCACTGAGGTTCTTCTTTCATATACTTCCTTTTAA
AATCTTGCTAGGATACAGTTCTCACATCACATCCGAACATAAACAACCATGGGTAAAAAGCCTGAACTCA
CCGCGACGTCTGTCGAGAAGTTTCTGATCGAAAAGTTCGACAGCGTCTCCGACCTGATGCAGCTCTCGGA
GGGCGAAGAATCTCGTGCTTTCAGCTTCGATGTAGGAGGGCGTGGATATGTCCTGCGGGTAAATAGCTGC
GCCGATGGTTTCTACAAAGATCGTTATGTTTATCGGCACTTTGCATCGGCCGCGCTCCCGATTCCGGAAG
TGCTTGACATTGGGGAATTCAGCGAGAGCCTGACCTATTGCATCTCCCGCCGTGCACAGGGTGTCACGTT
GCAAGACCTGCCTGAAACCGAACTGCCCGCTGTTCTGCAGCCGGTCGCGGAGGCCATGGATGCGATCGCT
GCGGCCGATCTTAGCCAGACGAGCGGGTTCGGCCCATTCGGACCGCAAGGAATCGGTCAATACACTACAT
GGCGTGATTTCATATGCGCGATTGCTGATCCCCATGTGTATCACTGGCAAACTGTGATGGACGACACCGT
CAGTGCGTCCGTCGCGCAGGCTCTCGATGAGCTGATGCTTTGGGCCGAGGACTGCCCCGAAGTCCGGCAC
CTCGTGCACGCGGATTTCGGCTCCAACAATGTCCTGACGGACAATGGCCGCATAACAGCGGTCATTGACT
GGAGCGAGGCGATGTTCGGGGATTCCCAATACGAGGTCGCCAACATCTTCTTCTGGAGGCCGTGGTTGGC
TTGTATGGAGCAGCAGACGCGCTACTTCGAGCGGAGGCATCCGGAGCTTGCAGGATCGCCGCGGCTCCGG
GCGTATATGCTCCGCATTGGTCTTGACCAACTCTATCAGAGCTTGGTTGACGGCAATTTCGATGATGCAG
CTTGGGCGCAGGGTCGATGCGACGCAATCGTCCGATCCGGAGCCGGGACTGTCGGGCGTACACAAATCGC
CCGCAGAAGCGCGGCCGTCTGGACCGATGGCTGTGTAGAAGTACTCGCCGATAGTGGAAACCGACGCCCC
AGCACTCGTCCGAGGGCAAAGGAATAATCTCGAGTCATGTAATTAGTTATGTCACGCTTACATTCACGCC
CTCCCCCCACATCCGCTCTAACCGAAAAGGAAGGAGTTAGACAACCTGAAGTCTAGGTCCCTATTTATTT
TTTTATAGTTATGTTAGTATTAAGAACGTTATTTATATTTCAAATTTTTCTTTTTTTTCTGTACAGACGC
GTGTACGCATGTAACATTATACTGAAAACCTTGCTTGAGAAGGTTTTGGGACGCTCGAAGGCTTTAACGA
GCTCGAATTCATCGATCTCTCAGTACAATCTGCTCTGATGCCGCATAGTTAAGCCAGCCCCGACACCCGC
CAACACCCGCTGACGCGCCCTGACGGGCTTGTCTGCTCCCGGCATCCGCTTACAGACAAGCTGTGACCGT
CTCCGGGAGCTGCATGTGTCAGAGGTTTTCACCGTCATCACCGAAACGCGCGAGACGAAAGGGCCTCGTG
ATACGCCTATTTTTATAGGTTAATGTCATGATAATAATGGTTTCTTAGGACGGATCGCTTGCCTGTAACT
TACACGCGCCTCGTATCTTTTAATGATGGAATAATTTGGGAATTTACTCTGTGTTTATTTATTTTTATGT
TTTGTATTTGGATTTTAGAAAGTAAATAAAGAAGGTAGAAGAGTTACGGAATGAAGAAAAAAAAATAAAC
AAAGGTTTAAAAAATTTCAACAAAAAGCGTACTTTACATATATATTTATTAGACAAGAAAAGCAGATTAA
ATAGATATACATTCGATTAACGATAAGTAAAATGTAAAATCACAGGATTTTCGTGTGTGGTCTTCTACAC
AGACAAGATGAAACAATTCGGCATTAATACCTGAGAGCAGGAAGAGCAAGATAAAAGGTAGTATTTGTTG
GCGATCCCCCTAGAGTCTTTTACATCTTCGGAAAACAAAAACTATTTTTTCTTTAATTTCTTTTTTTACT
TTCTATTTTTAATTTATATATTTATATTAAAAAATTTAAATTATAATTATTTTTATAGCACGTGATGAAA
AGGACCCAGGTGGCACTTTTCGGGGAAATGTGCGCGGAACCCCTATTTGTTTATTTTTCTAAATACATTC
AAATATGTATCCGCTCATGAGACAATAACCCTGATAAATGCTTCAATAATATTGAAAAAGGAAGAGTATG
AGTATTCAACATTTCCGTGTCGCCCTTATTCCCTTTTTTGCGGCATTTTGCCTTCCTGTTTTTGCTCACC
CAGAAACGCTGGTGAAAGTAAAAGATGCTGAAGATCAGTTGGGTGCACGAGTGGGTTACATCGAACTGGA
TCTCAACAGCGGTAAGATCCTTGAGAGTTTTCGCCCCGAAGAACGTTTTCCAATGATGAGCACTTTTAAA
GTTCTGCTATGTGGCGCGGTATTATCCCGTATTGACGCCGGGCAAGAGCAACTCGGTCGCCGCATACACT
ATTCTCAGAATGACTTGGTTGAGTACTCACCAGTCACAGAAAAGCATCTTACGGATGGCATGACAGTAAG
AGAATTATGCAGTGCTGCCATAACCATGAGTGATAACACTGCGGCCAACTTACTTCTGACAACGATCGGA
GGACCGAAGGAGCTAACCGCTTTTTTGCACAACATGGGGGATCATGTAACTCGCCTTGATCGTTGGGAAC
CGGAGCTGAATGAAGCCATACCAAACGACGAGCGTGACACCACGATGCCTGTAGCAATGGCAACAACGTT
GCGCAAACTATTAACTGGCGAACTACTTACTCTAGCTTCCCGGCAACAATTAATAGACTGGATGGAGGCG
GATAAAGTTGCAGGACCACTTCTGCGCTCGGCCCTTCCGGCTGGCTGGTTTATTGCTGATAAATCTGGAG
CCGGTGAGCGTGGGTCTCGCGGTATCATTGCAGCACTGGGGCCAGATGGTAAGCCCTCCCGTATCGTAGT
TATCTACACGACGGGGAGTCAGGCAACTATGGATGAACGAAATAGACAGATCGCTGAGATAGGTGCCTCA
CTGATTAAGCATTGGTAACTGTCAGACCAAGTTTACTCATATATACTTTAGATTGATTTAAAACTTCATT
TTTAATTTAAAAGGATCTAGGTGAAGATCCTTTTTGATAATCTCATGACCAAAATCCCTTAACGTGAGTT
TTCGTTCCACTGAGCGTCAGACCCCGTAGAAAAGATCAAAGGATCTTCTTGAGATCCTTTTTTTCTGCGC
GTAATCTGCTGCTTGCAAACAAAAAAACCACCGCTACCAGCGGTGGTTTGTTTGCCGGATCAAGAGCTAC
CAACTCTTTTTCCGAAGGTAACTGGCTTCAGCAGAGCGCAGATACCAAATACTGTTCTTCTAGTGTAGCC
GTAGTTAGGCCACCACTTCAAGAACTCTGTAGCACCGCCTACATACCTCGCTCTGCTAATCCTGTTACCA
GTGGCTGCTGCCAGTGGCGATAAGTCGTGTCTTACCGGGTTGGACTCAAGACGATAGTTACCGGATAAGG
CGCAGCGGTCGGGCTGAACGGGGGGTTCGTGCACACAGCCCAGCTTGGAGCGAACGACCTACACCGAACT
GAGATACCTACAGCGTGAGCTATGAGAAAGCGCCACGCTTCCCGAAGGGAGAAAGGCGGACAGGTATCCG
GTAAGCGGCAGGGTCGGAACAGGAGAGCGCACGAGGGAGCTTCCAGGGGGAAACGCCTGGTATCTTTATA
GTCCTGTCGGGTTTCGCCACCTCTGACTTGAGCGTCGATTTTTGTGATGCTCGTCAGGGGGGCGGAGCCT
ATGGAAAAACGCCAGCAACGCGGCCTTTTTACGGTTCCTGGCCTTTTGCTGGCCTTTTGCTCACATGTTC
TTTCCTGCGTTATCCCCTGATTCTGTGGATAACCGTATTACCGCCTTTGAGTGAGCTGATACCGCTCGCC
GCAGCCGAACGACCGAGCGCAGCGAGTCAGTGAGCGAGGAAGCGGAAGAGCGCCCAATACGCAAACCGCC
TCTCCCCGCGCGTTGGCCGATTCATTAATGCAGCTGGCACGACAGGTTTCCCGACTGGAAAGCGGGCAGT
GAGCGCAACGCAATTAATGTGAGTTAGCTCACTCATTAGGCACCCCAGGCTTTACACTTTATGCTTCCGG
CTCGTATGTTGTGTGGAATTGTGAGCGGATAACAATTTCACACAGGAAACAGCTATGACCATGATTACGC
CAAGCTCGAAATTAACCCTCACTAAAGGGAACAAAAGCTGGTACCGGGCCCCCCCTCGAGATCCGGGATC
GAAGAAATGATGGTAAATGAAATAGGAAATCAAGGAGCATGAAGGCAAAAGACAAATATAAGGGTCGAAC
GAAAAATAAAGTGAAAAGTGTTGATATGATGTATTTGGCTTTGCGGCGCCGAAAAAACGAGTTTACGCAA
TTGCACAATCATGCTGACTCTGTGGCGGACCCGCGCTCTTGCCGGCCCGGCGATAACGCTGGGCGTGAGG
CTGTGCCCGGCGGAGTTTTTTGCGCCTGCATTTTCCAAGGTTTACCCTGCGCTAAGGGGCGAGATTGGAG
AAGCAATAAGAATGCCGGTTGGGGTTGCGATGATGACGACCACGACAACTGGTGTCATTATTTAAGTTGC
CGAAAGAACCTGAGTGCATTTGCAACATGAGTATACTAGAAGAATGAGCCAAGACTTGCGAGACGCGAGT
TTGCCGGTGGTGCGAACAATAGAGCGACCATGACCTTGAAGGTGAGACGCGCATAACCGCTAGAGTACTT
TGAAGAGGAAACAGCAATAGGGTTGCTACCAGTATAAATAGACAGGTACATACAACACTGGAAATGGTTG
TCTGTTTGAGTACGCTTTCAATTCATTTGGGTGTGCACTTTATTATGTTACAATATGGAAGG
